>Addgene plasmid #161533 | pJM465 EF1α 3xFLAG-NLS-VP64-ZF1 in TUPV2 | addgene full sequence | sequence record 318378 | Addgene NGS Result
GCTCCGGTGCCCGTCAGTGGGCAGAGCGCACATCGCCCACAGTCCCCGAGAAGTTGGGGGGAGGGGTCGG
CAATTGAACCGGTGCCTAGAGAAGGTGGCGCGGGGTAAACTGGGAAAGTGATGTCGTGTACTGGCTCCGC
CTTTTTCCCGAGGGTGGGGGAGAACCGTATATAAGTGCAGTAGTCGCCGTGAACGTTCTTTTTCGCAACG
GGTTTGCCGCCAGAACACAGGTAAGTGCCGTGTGTGGTTCCCGCGGGCCTGGCCTCTTTACGGGTTATGG
CCCTTGCGTGCCTTGAATTACTTCCACGCCCCTGGCTGCAGTACGTGATTCTTGATCCCGAGCTTCGGGT
TGGAAGTGGGTGGGAGAGTTCGAGGCCTTGCGCTTAAGGAGCCCCTTCGCCTCGTGCTTGAGTTGAGGCC
TGGCTTGGGCGCTGGGGCCGCCGCGTGCGAATCTGGTGGCACCTTCGCGCCTGTCTCGCTGCTTTCGATA
AGTCTCTAGCCATTTAAAATTTTTGATGACCTGCTGCGACGCTTTTTTTCTGGCAAGATAGTCTTGTAAA
TGCGGGCCAAGATCTGCACACTGGTATTTCGGTTTTTGGGGCCGCGGGCGGCGACGGGGCCCGTGCGTCC
CAGCGCACATGTTCGGCGAGGCGGGGCCTGCGAGCGCGGCCACCGAGAATCGGACGGGGGTAGTCTCAAG
CTGGCCGGCCTGCTCTGGTGCCTGGCCTCGCGCCGCCGTGTATCGCCCCGCCCTGGGCGGCAAGGCTGGC
CCGGTCGGCACCAGTTGCGTGAGCGGAAAGATGGCCGCTTCCCGGCCCTGCTGCAGGGAGCTCAAAATGG
AGGACGCGGCGCTCGGGAGAGCGGGCGGGTGAGTCACCCACACAAAGGAAAAGGGCCTTTCCGTCCTCAG
CCGTCGCTTCATGTGACTCCACGGAGTACCGGGCGCCGTCCAGGCACCTCGATTAGTTCTCGAGCTTTTG
GAGTACGTCGTCTTTAGGTTGGGGGGAGGGGTTTTATGCGATGGAGTTTCCCCACACTGAGTGGGTGGAG
ACTGAAGTTAGGCCAGCTTGGCACTTGATGTAATTCTCCTTGGAATTTGCCCTTTTTGAGTTTGGATCTT
GGTTCATTCTCAAGCCTCAGACAGTGGTTCAAAGTTTTTTTCTTCCATTTCAGGTGTCGTGAGAGCTCGT
TTAGTGAACCGTCAGATCGCCTGGAGACGCCATCCACGCTGTTTTGACCTCCATAGAAGAGACCGGGACC
GATCCAAATTCTCGAGGCTAGCGCCACCATGGATTATAAGGATCACGATGGCGACTACAAGGACCACGAT
ATTGACTACAAAGACGATGACGATAAAATGGCTCCTAAGAAAAAGCGCAAAGTCGGTATCCATGGCGTTC
CCGGATCAGACGCATTGGACGATTTTGATCTGGATATGCTGGGAAGTGACGCCCTCGATGATTTTGACCT
TGACATGCTTGGTTCGGATGCCCTTGATGACTTTGACCTCGACATGCTCGGCAGTGACGCCCTTGATGAT
TTCGACCTGGACATGCTGATTAACTCTAGAAGTTCCGGATCTTCTGGTTCTGGTTCTGGTTCAGGATCCG
GTACCGGTGGAGCTAGACCCGGGGAGCGCCCCTTCCAGTGTCGCATTTGCATGCGGAACTTTTCGCGCCA
GGACAGGCTTGACAGGCATACCCGTACTCATACCGGTGAAAAACCGTTTCAGTGTCGGATCTGTATGCGA
AATTTCTCCCAGAAGGAGCACTTGGCGGGGCATCTACGTACGCACACCGGCGAGAAGCCATTCCAATGCC
GAATATGCATGCGCAACTTCAGTCGCCGCGACAACCTGAACCGGCACCTAAAAACCCACCTGAGAGGATC
TTAAGCGGCCGCTCGAGTCTAGAGGGCCCGTTTAAACCCGCTGATCAGCCTCGACTGTGCCTTCTAGTTG
CCAGCCATCTGTTGTTTGCCCCTCCCCCGTGCCTTCCTTGACCCTGGAAGGTGCCACTCCCACTGTCCTT
TCCTAATAAAATGAGGAAATTGCATCGCATTGTCTGAGTAGGTGTCATTCTATTCTGGGGGGTGGGGTGG
GGCAGGACAGCAAGGGGGAGGATTGGGAAGTCAATAGCAGGCATGCTGGGGATGCGGTGGGCTCTATGGC
TTCTGAGGCAGGTCGAAGAACTATTTCCTGGCTGTTACGCGAGCGCATCGCGATAAGCTCTAGAGGGACA
GCCCCCCCCCAAAGCCCCCAGGGATGTAATTACGTCCCTCCCCCGCTAGGGGGCAGCAGCGAGCCGCCCG
GGGCTCCGCTCCGGTCCGGCGCTCCCCCCGCATCCCCGAGCCGGCAGCGTGCGGGGACAGCCCGGGCACG
GGGAAGGTGGCACGGGATCGCTTTCCTCTGAACGCTTCTCGCTGCTCTTTGAGCCTGCAGACACCTGGGG
GGATACGGGGAAAAAGCTTTAGGCTGAAAGAGAGATTTAGAATGACAGAATCATAGAACGGCCTGCGTAC
GGATGGGGCTCTAGCTCTAGAGCTTGATATCGAATTCCTGCAGCCCCGCTAGAGGGACAGCCCCCCCCCA
AAGCCCCCAGGGATGTAATTACGTCCCTCCCCCGCTAGGGGGCAGCAGCGAGCCGCCCGGGGCTCCGCTC
CGGTCCGGCGCTCCCCCCGCATCCCCGAGCCGGCAGCGTGCGGGGACAGCCCGGGCACGGGGAAGGTGGC
ACGGGATCGCTTTCCTCTGAACGCTTCTCGCTGCTCTTTGAGCCTGCAGACACCTGGGGGGATACGGGGA
AAAAGCTTTAGGCTGAAAGAGAGATTTAGAATGACAGAATCATAGAACGGCCTGGGCGCGCCTGGTGGCG
AACGATCAACAGACGGGAGAGGACTAAAGTCTTCGCTGACAGCGACCGGACTCTAGGGGGTATCCCC
[124 nt withheld, positions 2938-3061]
C
[91 nt withheld, positions 3063-3153]
A
[49 nt withheld, positions 3155-3203]
CCTTTGACGTTGGAGTCCACGTTCTTT
[37 nt withheld, positions 3231-3267]
ACCCTATCTCGGTCTATTCTTTTGATTTATAAGGGATTTTGCCGATTTCGGCCTATTGGTTAAAAAATGA
GCTGATTTAACAAAAATTTAACGCGAATTAATTCTGTGGAATGTGTGTCAGTTAGGCTCAATTAGTCAGC
AACCATAGTCCCGCCCCTAACTCCGCCCATCCCGCCCCTAACTCCGCCCAGTTCCGCCCATTCTCCGCCC
CATGGCTGACTAATTTTTTTTATTTATGCAGAGGCCGAGGCCGCCTCTGCCTCTGAGCTATTCCAGAAGT
AGTGAGGAGGCTTTTTTGGAGGCCTAGGCTTTTGCAAAAAGCTCCCGGGAGCTTGTATATCCATTTTCGG
AGGTTGGGCTTCGGAATCGTTTTCCGGGACGCCGGCTGGATGATCCTCCAGCGCGGGGATCTCATGCTGG
AGTTCTTCGCCCACCCCAACTTGTTTATTGCAGCTTATAATGGTTACAAATAAAGCAATAGCATCACAAA
TTTCACAAATAAAGCATTTTTTTCACTGCATTCTAGTTGTGGTTTGTCCAAACTCATCAATGTATCTTAT
CATGTCTGTATACCGTCGACCTCTAGCTAGAGCTTGGCGTAATCATGGTCATAGCTGTTTCCTGTGTGAA
ATTGTTATCCGCTCACAATTCCACACAACATACGAGCCGGAAGCATAAAGTGTAAAGCCTGGGGTGCCTA
ATGAGTGAGCTAACTCACATTAATTGCGTTGCGCTCACTGCCCGCTTTCCAGTCGGGAAACCTGTCGTGC
CAGCTGCATTAATGAATCGGCCAACGCGCGGGGAGAGGCGGTTTGCGTATTGGGCGCTCTTCCGCTTCCT
CGCTCACTGACTCGCTGCGCTCGGTCGTTCGGCTGCGGCGAGCGGTATCAGCTCACTCAAAGGCGGTAAT
ACGGTTATCCACAGAATCAGGGGATAACGCAGGAAAGAACATGTGAGCAAAAGGCCAGCAAAAGGCCAGG
AACCGTAAAAAGGCCGCGTTGCTGGCGTTTTTCCATAGGCTCCGCCCCCCTGACGAGCATCACAAAAATC
GACGCTCAAGTCAGAGGTGGCGAAACCCGACAGGACTATAAAGATACCAGGCGTTTCCCCCTGGAAGCTC
CCTCGTGCGCTCTCCTGTTCCGACCCTGCCGCTTACCGGATACCTGTCCGCCTTTCTCCCTTCGGGAAGC
GTGGCGCTTTCTCATAGCTCACGCTGTAGGTATCTCAGTTCGGTGTAGGTCGTTCGCTCCAAGCTGGGCT
GTGTGCACGAACCCCCCGTTCAGCCCGACCGCTGCGCCTTATCCGGTAACTATCGTCTTGAGTCCAACCC
GGTAAGACACGACTTATCGCCACTGGCAGCAGCCACTGGTAACAGGATTAGCAGAGCGAGGTATGTAGGC
GGTGCTACAGAGTTCTTGAAGTGGTGGCCTAACTACGGCTACACTAGAAGAACAGTATTTGGTATCTGCG
CTCTGCTGAAGCCAGTTACCTTCGGAAAAAGAGTTGGTAGCTCTTGATCCGGCAAACAAACCACCGCTGG
TAGCGGTGGTTTTTTTGTTTGCAAGCAGCAGATTACGCGCAGAAAAAAAGGATCTCAAGAAGATCCTTTG
ATCTTTTCTACGGGGTCTGACGCTCAGTGGAACGAAAACTCACGTTAAGGGATTTTGGTCATGAGATTAT
CAAAAAGGATCTTCACCTAGATCCTTTTAAATTAAAAATGAAGTTTTAAATCAATCTAAAGTATATATGA
GTAAACTTGGTCTGACAGTTACCAATGCTTAATCAGTGAGGCACCTATCTCAGCGATCTGTCTATTTCGT
TCATCCATAGTTGCCTGACTCCCCGTCGTGTAGATAACTACGATACGGGAGGGCTTACCATCTGGCCCCA
GTGCTGCAATGATACCGCGAGATCCACGCTCACCGGCTCCAGATTTATCAGCAATAAACCAGCCAGCCGG
AAGGGCCGAGCGCAGAAGTGGTCCTGCAACTTTATCCGCCTCCATCCAGTCTATTAATTGTTGCCGGGAA
GCTAGAGTAAGTAGTTCGCCAGTTAATAGTTTGCGCAACGTTGTTGCCATTGCTACAGGCATCGTGGTGT
CACGCTCGTCGTTTGGTATGGCTTCATTCAGCTCCGGTTCCCAACGATCAAGGCGAGTTACATGATCCCC
CATGTTGTGCAAAAAAGCGGTTAGCTCCTTCGGTCCTCCGATCGTTGTCAGAAGTAAGTTGGCCGCAGTG
TTATCACTCATGGTTATGGCAGCACTGCATAATTCTCTTACTGTCATGCCATCCGTAAGATGCTTTTCTG
TGACTGGTGAGTACTCAACCAAGTCATTCTGAGAATAGTGTATGCGGCGACCGAGTTGCTCTTGCCCGGC
GTCAATACGGGATAATACCGCGCCACATAGCAGAACTTTAAAAGTGCTCATCATTGGAAAACGTTCTTCG
GGGCGAAAACTCTCAAGGATCTTACCGCTGTTGAGATCCAGTTCGATGTAACCCACTCGTGCACCCAACT
GATCTTCAGCATCTTTTACTTTCACCAGCGTTTCTGGGTGAGCAAAAACAGGAAGGCAAAATGCCGCAAA
AAAGGGAATAAGGGCGACACGGAAATGTTGAATACTCATACTCTTCCTTTTTCAATATTATTGAAGCATT
TATCAGGGTTATTGTCTCATGAGCGGATACATATTTGAATGTATTTAGAAAAATAAACAAATAGGGGTTC
CGCGCACATTTCCCCGAAAAGTGCCACCTGACGTCGACGGATCGGGAGATCGAAGACGGGCAAAACCGAT
GTTGACGGACTAATCCTGACAAGATCTGGGGAGGTCGCTGAGTAGTGCGCGAGCAAAATTTAAGCTACAA
CAAGGCAAGGCTTGACCGACAATTGCATGAAGAATCTGCTTAGGGTTAGGCGTTTTGCGCTGCTTCGCGA
TGTACGGGCCAGATATACGCGTGAGTAATTCATACAAAAGGACTCGCCCCTGCCTTGGGGAATCCCAGGG
ACCGTCGTTAAACTCCCACTAACGTAGAACCCAGAGATCGCTGCGTTCCCGCCCCCTCACCCGCCCGCTC
TCGTCATCACTGAGGTGGAGAAGAGCATGCGTGAG
Features (pLannotate 1.2.2; 20 found; start..end, strand, type, name):
     19..230     +  promoter       EF-1α core promoter: core promoter for human elongation factor EF-1α
    231..344     +  intron         EF-1α intron A (fragment): intron upstream of the start codon of human EF-1α
    970..1173    +  intron         EF-1α intron A: truncated intron upstream of the start codon of human EF-1α
   1182..1216    +  promoter       TRE3GV promoter (fragment): 3rd-generation Tet-responsive promoter that can be activated by binding of Tet-On® 3G, optimized for retroviral and lentiviral vectors
   1334..1357    +  CDS            3xFLAG (fragment): three tandem FLAG® epitope tags
   1529..1545    +  CDS            VP96 (fragment): 6 tandem repeats of the minimal activation domain of herpes simplex virus VP16 (Cheng et al., 2013)
   1945..2056    +  polyA_signal   bGH poly(A) signal: bovine growth hormone polyadenylation signal
   2541..2566    -  misc_feature   MCS (fragment): pBluescript multiple cloning site
   2938..3366    +  rep_origin     f1 ori (sequence partly withheld): f1 bacteriophage origin of replication; arrow indicates direction of (+) strand synthesis
   3371..3393    +  promoter       SV40 promoter (fragment): SV40 enhancer and early promoter
   3394..3585    +  promoter       SV40 promoter: SV40 early promoter
   3612..3710    +  CDS            ble (fragment): BLE_KLEPN - Experimental evidence at protein level: Swiss-Prot protein existence level 1. Binding protein with a strong affinity to the bleomycin family of antibiotics. Binds to CL990; an antimitotic-antibiotic compound. From Klebsiella pneumoniae.
   3705..3826    +  polyA_signal   SV40 poly(A) signal: SV40 polyadenylation signal
   3899..3915    -  protein_bind   lac operator: The lac repressor binds to the lac operator to inhibit transcription in E. coli. This inhibition can be relieved by adding lactose or isopropyl-β-D-thiogalactopyranoside (IPTG). lac repressor encoded by lacI
   3923..3953    -  promoter       lac promoter: promoter for the E. coli lac operon
   3968..3989    -  protein_bind   CAP binding site: CAP binding activates transcription in the presence of cAMP. E. coli catabolite activator protein
   4002..4094    -  CDS            lacI (fragment): lac repressor; lacI; The lac repressor binds to the lac operator to inhibit transcription in E. coli. This inhibition can be relieved by adding lactose or isopropyl-β-D-thiogalactopyranoside (IPTG).
   4277..4865    -  rep_origin     ori: high-copy-number ColE1/pMB1/pBR322/pUC origin of replication
   5036..5896    -  CDS            AmpR: β-lactamase; bla; confers resistance to ampicillin, carbenicillin, and related antibiotics
   5897..6001    -  promoter       AmpR promoter: bla
