[The description below was written by a language model from this plasmid's Addgene catalogue record and pLannotate feature annotations shown in this document.]
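Description:
pJM465 EF1α 3xFLAG-NLS-VP64-ZF1 in TUPV2 is a 6.4 kb mammalian expression plasmid for synthetic biology, built in the TUPV2 backbone (derived from pJM562 CAG MCS). It is propagated in E. coli as a high-copy plasmid using a ColE1/pUC-type origin and selected with ampicillin through the AmpR β-lactamase gene and its own promoter. The backbone also carries an f1 phage origin and remnants of a lac promoter/operator region. An SV40 early promoter followed by only a short fragment of a bleomycin-family resistance gene and an SV40 poly(A) signal is annotated. This appears to be a truncated cassette, so the record does not support a functional mammalian selection marker.

The payload is a single transcription unit in which the human EF1α promoter, annotated as the core promoter plus intron A sequences, constitutively drives a synthetic fusion protein. Transcripts are terminated by the bovine growth hormone polyadenylation signal. The insert, cloned between preserved NheI and NotI sites, encodes an N-terminal 3xFLAG epitope for detection, a nuclear localization signal, the VP64 activation domain (four copies of the minimal herpes simplex VP16 activation motif) and a zinc finger DNA-binding domain designated ZF1. The automated annotation picks up only short fragments of 3xFLAG and a VP16-repeat element, and does not label the NLS or the zinc finger. A brief match to a Tet-responsive promoter just upstream of the coding sequence is probably incidental.

Together these parts yield a constitutively expressed synthetic transcriptional activator that should drive reporter or circuit promoters carrying ZF1 binding sites, although the record does not describe its target sites. It was deposited with work on model-guided design of mammalian genetic programs.
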