Addgene plasmid #161533: pJM465 EF1α 3xFLAG-NLS-VP64-ZF1 in TUPV2
Purpose: Constitutive expression of 3xFLAG-NLS-VP64-ZF1 under the EF1α promoter
Depositing lab: Joshua Leonard. Depositing organization: Northwestern University. Publication: Model-guided design of mammalian genetic programs. Muldoon JJ, Kandula V, Hong M, Donahue PS, Boucher JD, Bagheri N, Leonard JN. Sci Adv. 2021 Feb 19;7(8). pii: 7/8/eabe9375. doi: 10.1126/sciadv.abe9375. Print 2021 Feb. PubMed 33608279.
Backbone
  Vector backbone: pJM562 CAG MCS (TUPV2)
  Vector type: Mammalian Expression, Synthetic Biology
Growth in bacteria
  Bacterial resistance: Ampicillin, 100 μg/mL
  Growth temperature: 37°C
  Growth strain: DH5alpha
  Copy number: High Copy
Gene/Insert
  Gene/Insert name: 3xFLAG-NLS-VP64-ZF1
  Species: Synthetic
  Promoter: EF1α
  Tag / fusion protein: 3x-FLAG (N terminal on insert)
  Cloning method: Restriction Enzyme; 5′ cloning site NheI (not destroyed); 3′ cloning site NotI (not destroyed)
  Sequencing primers: 5′ CCATTTCAGGTGTCGTGAGAGCTC; 3′ CAGTGGGAGTGGCACCTTCC
Terms and licenses: Academic/Nonprofit Terms; Industry Terms: Not Available to Industry
How to cite: pJM465 EF1α 3xFLAG-NLS-VP64-ZF1 in TUPV2 was a gift from Joshua Leonard (Addgene plasmid # 161533 ; http://n2t.net/addgene:161533 ; RRID:Addgene_161533)
