>Addgene plasmid #161533 | pJM465 EF1α 3xFLAG-NLS-VP64-ZF1 in TUPV2 | depositor partial sequence | sequence record 312991 | 3xFLAG-NLS-VP64-ZF1 gene
ATGGATTATAAGGATCACGATGGCGACTACAAGGACCACGATATTGACTACAAAGACGATGACGATAAAA
TGGCTCCTAAGAAAAAGCGCAAAGTCGGTATCCATGGCGTTCCCGGATCAGACGCATTGGACGATTTTGA
TCTGGATATGCTGGGAAGTGACGCCCTCGATGATTTTGACCTTGACATGCTTGGTTCGGATGCCCTTGAT
GACTTTGACCTCGACATGCTCGGCAGTGACGCCCTTGATGATTTCGACCTGGACATGCTGATTAACTCTA
GAAGTTCCGGATCTTCTGGTTCTGGTTCTGGTTCAGGATCCGGTACCGGTGGAGCTAGACCCGGGGAGCG
CCCCTTCCAGTGTCGCATTTGCATGCGGAACTTTTCGCGCCAGGACAGGCTTGACAGGCATACCCGTACT
CATACCGGTGAAAAACCGTTTCAGTGTCGGATCTGTATGCGAAATTTCTCCCAGAAGGAGCACTTGGCGG
GGCATCTACGTACGCACACCGGCGAGAAGCCATTCCAATGCCGAATATGCATGCGCAACTTCAGTCGCCG
CGACAACCTGAACCGGCACCTAAAAACCCACCTGAGAGGATCTTAA
